>Addgene plasmid #191763 | EGFP-p300 (D1399Y) | addgene full sequence | sequence record 383798 | Addgene NGS Result
GAGCAGATTGTACTGAGAGTGCACCATAGGGGATCGGGAGATCTCCCGATCCGTCGACGTCAGGTGGCAC
TTTTCGGGGAAATGTGCGCGGAACCCCTATTTGTTTATTTTTCTAAATACATTCAAATATGTATCCGCTC
ATGAGACAATAACCCTGATAAATGCTTCAATAATATTGAAAAAGGAAGAGTATGAGTATTCAACATTTCC
GTGTCGCCCTTATTCCCTTTTTTGCGGCATTTTGCCTTCCTGTTTTTGCTCACCCAGAAACGCTGGTGAA
AGTAAAAGATGCTGAAGATCAGTTGGGTGCACGAGTGGGTTACATCGAACTGGATCTCAACAGCGGTAAG
ATCCTTGAGAGTTTTCGCCCCGAAGAACGTTTTCCAATGATGAGCACTTTTAAAGTTCTGCTATGTGGCG
CGGTATTATCCCGTATTGACGCCGGGCAAGAGCAACTCGGTCGCCGCATACACTATTCTCAGAATGACTT
GGTTGAGTACTCACCAGTCACAGAAAAGCATCTTACGGATGGCATGACAGTAAGAGAATTATGCAGTGCT
GCCATAACCATGAGTGATAACACTGCGGCCAACTTACTTCTGACAACGATCGGAGGACCGAAGGAGCTAA
CCGCTTTTTTGCACAACATGGGGGATCATGTAACTCGCCTTGATCGTTGGGAACCGGAGCTGAATGAAGC
CATACCAAACGACGAGCGTGACACCACGATGCCTGTAGCAATGGCAACAACGTTGCGCAAACTATTAACT
GGCGAACTACTTACTCTAGCTTCCCGGCAACAATTAATAGACTGGATGGAGGCGGATAAAGTTGCAGGAC
CACTTCTGCGCTCGGCCCTTCCGGCTGGCTGGTTTATTGCTGATAAATCTGGAGCCGGTGAGCGTGGGTC
TCGCGGTATCATTGCAGCACTGGGGCCAGATGGTAAGCCCTCCCGTATCGTAGTTATCTACACGACGGGG
AGTCAGGCAACTATGGATGAACGAAATAGACAGATCGCTGAGATAGGTGCCTCACTGATTAAGCATTGGT
AACTGTCAGACCAAGTTTACTCATATATACTTTAGATTGATTTAAAACTTCATTTTTAATTTAAAAGGAT
CTAGGTGAAGATCCTTTTTGATAATCTCATGACCAAAATCCCTTAACGTGAGTTTTCGTTCCACTGAGCG
TCAGACCCCGTAGAAAAGATCAAAGGATCTTCTTGAGATCCTTTTTTTCTGCGCGTAATCTGCTGCTTGC
AAACAAAAAAACCACCGCTACCAGCGGTGGTTTGTTTGCCGGATCAAGAGCTACCAACTCTTTTTCCGAA
GGTAACTGGCTTCAGCAGAGCGCAGATACCAAATACTGTTCTTCTAGTGTAGCCGTAGTTAGGCCACCAC
TTCAAGAACTCTGTAGCACCGCCTACATACCTCGCTCTGCTAATCCTGTTACCAGTGGCTGCTGCCAGTG
GCGATAAGTCGTGTCTTACCGGGTTGGACTCAAGACGATAGTTACCGGATAAGGCGCAGCGGTCGGGCTG
AACGGGGGGTTCGTGCACACAGCCCAGCTTGGAGCGAACGACCTACACCGAACTGAGATACCTACAGCGT
GAGCTATGAGAAAGCGCCACGCTTCCCGAAGGGAGAAAGGCGGACAGGTATCCGGTAAGCGGCAGGGTCG
GAACAGGAGAGCGCACGAGGGAGCTTCCAGGGGGAAACGCCTGGTATCTTTATAGTCCTGTCGGGTTTCG
CCACCTCTGACTTGAGCGTCGATTTTTGTGATGCTCGTCAGGGGGGCGGAGCCTATGGAAAAACGCCAGC
AACGCGGCCTTTTTACGGTTCCTGGCCTTTTGCTGGCCTTTTGCTCACATGTTCTTTCCTGCGTTATCCC
CTGATTCTGTGGATAACCGTATTACCGCCTTTGAGTGAGCTGATACCGCTCGCCGCAGCCGAACGACCGA
GCGCAGCGAGTCAGTGAGCGAGGAAGCGGAAGAGCGCCCAATACGCAAACCGCCTCTCCCCGCGCGTTGG
CCGATTCATTAATGCAGCTGGCACGACAGGTTTCCCGACTGGAAAGCGGGCAGTGAGCGCAACGCAATTA
ATGTGAGTTAGCTCACTCATTAGGCACCCCAGGCTTTACACTTTATGCTTCCGGCTCGTATGTTGTGTGG
AATTGTGAGCGGATAACAATTTCACACAGGAAACAGCTATGACCATGATTACGCCAAGCTCTAGCTAGAG
GTCGACGGTATACAGACATGATAAGATACATTGATGAGTTTGGACAAACCACAACTAGAATGCACTCGAG
CCCCAGCTGGTTCTTTCCGCCTCAGAAGCCATAGAGCCCACCGCATCCCCAGCATGCCTGCTATTGTCTT
CCCAATCCTCCCCCTTGCTGTCCTGCCCCACCCCACCCCCCAGAATAGAATGACACCTACTCAGACAATG
CGATGCAATTTCCTCATTTTATTAGGAAAGGACAGTGGGAGTGGCACCTTCCAGGGTCAAGGAAGGCACG
GGGGAGGGGCAAACAACAGATGGCTGGCAACTAGAAGGCACAGTCGAGGCTGATCAGCGAGCTCTAGAGT
CGGTGGGCCTCGGGGGCGGGTGCGGGGTCGGCGGGGCCGCCCCGGGTGGCTTCGGTCGGAGCCATGGGGT
CGTGCGCTCCTTTCGGTCGGGCGCTGCGGGTCGTGGGGCGGGCGTCAGGCACCGGGCTTGCGGGTCATGC
ACCAGGTGCGCGGTCCTTCGGGCACCTCGACGTCGGCGGTGACGGTGAAGCCGAGCCGCTCGTAGAAGGG
GAGGTTGCGGGGCGCGGAGGTCTCCAGGAAGGCGGGCACCCCGGCGCGCTCGGCCGCCTCCACTCCGGGG
AGCACGACGGCGCTGCCCAGACCCTTGCCCTGGTGGTCGGGCGAGACGCCGACGGTGGCCAGGAACCACG
CGGGCTCCTTGGGCCGGTGCGGCGCCAGGAGGCCTTCCATCTGTTGCTGCGCGGCCAGCCGGGAACCGCT
CAACTCGGCCATGCGCGGGCCGATCTCGGCGAACACCGCCCCCGCTTCGACGCTCTCCGGCGTGGTCCAG
ACCGCCACCGCGGCGCCGTCGTCCGCGACCCACACCTTGCCGATGTCGAGCCCGACGCGCGTGAGGAAGA
GTTCTTGCAGCTCGGTGACCCGCTCGATGTGGCGGTCCGGGTCGACGGTGTGGCGCGTGGCGGGGTAGTC
GGCGAACGCGGCGGCGAGGGTGCGTACGGCCCGGGGGACGTCGTCGCGGGTGGCGAGGCGCACCGTGGGC
TTGTACTCGGTCATGGAAGGTCGTCTCCTTGTGGGTTGTGGCAAGCTTATCATCGTGTTTTTCAAAGGAA
AACCACGTCCCCGTGGTTCGGGGGGCCTAGACGTTTTTTTAACCTCGACTAAACACATGTAAAGCATGTG
CACCGAGGCCCCAGATCAGATCCCATACAATGGGGTACCTTCTGGGCATCCTTCAGCCCCTTGTTGAATA
CGCTTGAGGAGAGCCATTTGACTCTTTCCACAACTATCCAACTCACAACGTGGCACTGGGGTTGTGCCGC
CTTTGCAGGTGTATCTTATACACGTGGCTTTTGGCCGCAGAGGCACCTGTCGCCAGGTGGGGGGTTCCGC
TGCCTGCAAAGGGTCGCTACAGACGTTGTTTGTCTTCAAGAAGCTTCCAGAGGAACTGCTTCCTTCACGA
CATTCAACAGACCTTGCATTCCTTTGGCGAGAGGGGAAAGACCCCTAGGAATGCTCGTCAAGAAGACAGG
GCCAGGTTTCCGGGCCCTCACATTGCCAAAAGACGGCAATATGGTGGAAAATAACATATAGACAAACGCA
CACCGGCCTTATTCCAAGCGGCTTCGGCCAGTAACGTTAGGGGGGGGGGAGGGAGAGGGGGGGGGGGAGA
GGGGCGGAATTGGCCGCCCTAGATGCATGCTCGACCTGCAGTTGGACCTGGGAGTGGACACCTGTGGAGA
GAAAGGCAAAGTGGATGTCATTGTCACTCAAGTGTATGGCCAGATCTCAAGCCTGCCACACCTCAAGCTT
GACAACAAAAAGATTGTCTTTTCTGACCAGATGGACGCGGCCACCCTCAAAGGCATCACCGCGGGCCAGG
TGAATATCAAATCCTCCTCGTTTTTGGAAACTGACAATCTTAGCGCAGAAGTCATGCCCGCTTTTGAGAG
GGAGTACTCACCCCAACAGCTGGCCCTCGCAGACAGCGAATTAATTCCAGCACACTGGATCAGTTATCTA
TGCGGCCGCGAGCTCGGATCCACTAGTAACGGCCGCCAGTGTGCTGGAATTCTGCAGATAATTCGTCAAG
AAGCGTAGTCCGGAACGTCGTACGGGTAGTCCTGGCTCTGCGTGTGCAGCTCCACCAGCATGCACATGGT
GGACCACTGGGCTCTTCGGAGTGAAGAGAACTCCAGGTGCTTGTCCCTTGCCAGCGTGAGAAACGCATCC
CGACCATCCATCAGATCGCAGGGGATGAGAGGATCAGGATCAACAATGGGAGGCAGGGAGTTGGCAGCAG
GGCCAGCAATGAGGCGGATCACAAAGAAGACCTCTTTATGCTTCTCCATGGTGGCATATAGTTTCTGTGA
GAGGTCGTTAGATACATTGGGCATCCCGGGTTTCTTCTTGTTGCCCCTACTCAGGCTGCTCTTATTTTTG
CTGGTTTTCTTATTATTCTTCTTTTTAGCATTTTTGCTGTCTCCCTTGGTCACATCTGTGCTTTCATTGC
TGGTGTTTTCCTCTCGTTTTCTCTCTTCTTCCTCCTGTTCCAGTTCCTTAATGCTTTCTTCCAGAACATT
GGGCCAGAAATCACCCTCGAAATAAGGCAATTCCTTTGCACTTGTTAATCTATCTTCAGTAGCTTGTTTA
AAAATATCCTTGTAGTCATGGACAATACGCTCTGATACAGCCTTGTCAAGCATTTTTTTGTACCATTCCT
GCAGTCGCTTGGGCTTGGGTATCTTCTGGTCAGGAGGATGGCAATGGAAGATATAATCATCTCCCTCACT
TGGTGGACATGCCCAAATATGCCCTGTTGTGTAACCTAATTTCTTGACATATTCTAAATATCCAATTAGG
ATTTCATGATAGACTGCAGTCCTCAAGCATTTAGGACGGAAGAAATGAACACTATAGAGGTAAGATATGT
ATACTCTCCTCTGGTTGGGTGGAGGGCAGTCAGAGCCATACTCTTGAACATGCATGCCAAAGAAGCACAG
GTCAACACCATCAATTTCTTCAAAGGCAAAGAGGGCTTTGGTTCGGTATGGAAAGGATTCTGCCATCTCT
CCACTGTCCACAAACCTTGCTTTCATGCCTGGTTTTACTTCCACGGTTTTGTCAGAAGCATGAACTACTC
TAACAGTGACCTCTCCTGACTCAGGGTGATTCTGTCGCCTCAGAAAGTCATTCACACGATTCTCTAGAAA
GGTGCCAAGTCTGGTAGATGGCAACCTTTTAGCAGAAAACTTATTTTCTTTCCTAGTTCGTGCACTTTTC
TTTAAACAGCCATCACAGACGAATCCAGCAGGCCAGATGATCTCATGGTGAAGGACACAGATCTGATGCA
TCTTTCTTCCGCACTCTGTACATTCAACAAACAGTTCAGGATCCAGTGTGTCATTTTTTCTCTTGGAAAA
TTGTTCTTTATTTATTGTAGTTTGAGGCTGGGAAGGGTCATCCCCCAAAGAAACGCTCTCCCCTTGGATC
TCATTGAAACACTTCTCACAGAAATGATACCTGTTCTGGTAACTGTAATAAGTGGCATCACGAGGTATTG
TGCACAACTGTTTGCCGTAGCAACACAGTGTCTGTGGAGAGAACTCCAACTTTCTGCCACAACAGTATCC
AAGGCTTTGCATCACTGGGTCAATTTCTTGTTCAAAGACCTCAGAGAGCTTGGAGCAGTATTTGTATACC
CGTGATGTTTTCCGGTTATATAACCAGGCATTATTGAACATAAGCCAAATATCATCGACATACTGCCAGG
GCTCCTGATACTGTCCAGTGTCTAACTTCCTCTTAATGGTAGAAAGATCCATGGGGCTCTTCACAATATC
AAAGTAATCAGGGATTCCTAAAAGCTGAGGGTCCACAGGTTGACGAAAGGGAAGGGATTCTGGATCCTGA
CGGTAAAGTGCCTCCAAAGTTGGCATCAGTGCCTGTCGTAGTTCTTCTGGTTTGAAAATGGCGCGCCCGC
TAGCCTTGGATCCGGCAATTGGCTTGTACAGCTCGTCCATGCCGAGAGTGATCCCGGCTGCGGTCACGAA
CTCCTTAAGGACCATGTGATCTCGCTTCTCGTTGGGGTCTTTGCTCAGGGCGGACTGGGTGCTCAGGTAG
TGGTTGTCAGGCAGCAGCACGGGTCCGTCACCGATTGGGGTGTTCTGCTGGTAGTGGTCGGCGAGCTGCA
CGCTTCCGTCCTCGATGTTGTGACGGATCTTGAAGTTCACCTTGATTCCGTTCTTCTGCTTGTCAGCCAT
GATATAGACGTTGTGGCTGTTGTAGTTGTACTCCAGCTTGTGACCCAGGATGTTACCGTCCTCCTTGAAG
TCGATGCCCTTCAGCTCGATGCGGTTCACCAGGGTGTCTCCCTCGAACTTCACCTCAGCGCGAGTCTTGT
AGTTGCCGTCGTCCTTGAAGAAGATGGTACGCTCCTGGACGTAGCCTTCGGGCATGGCGGACTTGAAGAA
GTCGTGCTGCTTCATGTGGTCGGGGTATCGGCTGAAGCACTGCACGCCGTAGGTCAGGGTGGTCACGAGG
GTAGGCCAGGGCACGGGCAGCTTGCCGGTGGTGCAGATGAACTTCAGGGTCAGCTTGCCGTAGGTAGCAT
CGCCCTCTCCCTCACCACTCACACTGAACTTGTGACCGTTTACGTCACCGTCCAGTTCGACCAGGATTGG
CACCACTCCGGTGAACAGCTCCTCTCCCTTGCTCACGGATCCTCCACCTCCACCTCCGCCGGC
[270 nt withheld, positions 6994-7263]
ATGCCAGAGGATCATGGTGGCTCTAGAACCGGTCCTGTGTTCTGGCGGCAAACCCGTTGCGAAAAAGAAC
GTTCACGGCGACTACTGCACTTATATACGGTTCTCCCCCACCCTCGGGAAAAAGGCGGAGCCAGTACACG
ACATCACTTTCCCAGTTTACCCCGCGCCACCTTCTCTAGGCACCGGATCAATTGCCGACCCCTCCCCCCA
ACTTCTCGGGGACTGTGGGCGATGTGCGCTCTGCCCACTGACGGGCACCGGAGCCAATTCCCACTCCTTT
CAAGACCTAGCTAGCACTAGTCAATAATCAATGTCAACGCGTATATCTGGCCCGTACATCGCGAAGCAGC
GCAAAACGCCTAACCCTAAGCAGATTCTTCATGCAATTGTCGGTCAAGCCTTGCCTTGTTGTAGCTTAAA
TTTTGCTCGCGCACTACTCAGCGACCTCCAACACACAAGCAGGGAGCAGATACTGGCTTAACTATGCGGC
ATCA
Features (pLannotate 1.2.2; 21 found; start..end, strand, type, name):
     87..191     +  promoter       AmpR promoter: bla
    192..1052    +  CDS            AmpR: β-lactamase; bla; confers resistance to ampicillin, carbenicillin, and related antibiotics
   1223..1811    +  rep_origin     ori: high-copy-number ColE1/pMB1/pBR322/pUC origin of replication
   1994..2086    +  CDS            lacI (fragment): lac repressor; lacI; The lac repressor binds to the lac operator to inhibit transcription in E. coli. This inhibition can be relieved by adding lactose or isopropyl-β-D-thiogalactopyranoside (IPTG).
   2099..2120    +  protein_bind   CAP binding site: CAP binding activates transcription in the presence of cAMP. E. coli catabolite activator protein
   2135..2165    +  promoter       lac promoter: promoter for the E. coli lac operon
   2173..2189    +  protein_bind   lac operator: The lac repressor binds to the lac operator to inhibit transcription in E. coli. This inhibition can be relieved by adding lactose or isopropyl-β-D-thiogalactopyranoside (IPTG). lac repressor encoded by lacI
   2253..2304    -  polyA_signal   SV40 poly(A) signal (fragment): SV40 polyadenylation signal
   2314..2335    -  promoter       SV40 promoter (fragment): SV40 enhancer and early promoter
   2339..2563    -  polyA_signal   bGH poly(A) signal: bovine growth hormone polyadenylation signal
   2590..2655    -  CDS            dmpM (fragment): DMPM_STRAD - Protein inferred from homology: Swiss-Prot protein existence level 3. From Streptomyces alboniger.
   2705..3304    -  CDS            PuroR: puromycin N-acetyltransferase; pac from Streptomyces alboniger; confers resistance to puromycin
   3337..3799    -  misc_feature   IRES: internal ribosome entry site (IRES) of the encephalomyocarditis virus (EMCV)
   3982..4211    -  intron         chimeric intron: chimera between introns from adenovirus and immunoglobulin heavy chain genes
   4369..6219    -  CDS            p300 core (D1399Y): catalytic histone acetyltransferase core of the human E1A-associated protein p300, inactivated by the D1399Y point mutation (Hilton et al., 2015); EP300
   6253..6966    -  CDS            EGFP: EGFP is a basic (constitutively fluorescent) green fluorescent protein published in 1996, derived from Aequorea victoria. It is reported to be a rapidly-maturing weak dimer with moderate acid sensitivity.
   6997..7275    -  CDS            FRB (sequence partly withheld): FKBP-rapamycin binding domain of human FRAP
   7298..7509    -  promoter       EF-1α core promoter: core promoter for human elongation factor EF-1α
   7535..7553    -  CDS            small t antigen (fragment): SV40 (simian virus 40) small t antigen
   7559..7578    -  enhancer       CMV enhancer (fragment): human cytomegalovirus immediate early enhancer
   7733..28      +  misc_feature   bom (fragment) (across the origin): basis of mobility region from pBR322
