[The description below was written by a language model from this plasmid's Addgene catalogue record and pLannotate feature annotations shown in this document.]
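Description:
EGFP-p300 (D1399Y) is a mammalian expression plasmid of about 7.75 kb built on the pIRESpuro2 backbone. It is propagated in E. coli through a high-copy ColE1/pUC-type origin and selected with ampicillin via the β-lactamase gene and its own promoter. Small remnants of lac regulatory sequence, SV40 elements, CMV enhancer and a bom region also appear in the annotation. These look like backbone leftovers rather than functional parts of the design.

The payload is a single bicistronic transcription unit driven by the core human EF-1α promoter. The first open reading frame encodes a three-part fusion. The FRB domain (the FKBP-rapamycin binding domain of human FRAP/mTOR) sits at the N-terminus, followed by EGFP and then the catalytic histone acetyltransferase core of human p300 (EP300). This core carries the D1399Y substitution, which abolishes acetyltransferase activity. Downstream lie a chimeric adenovirus/immunoglobulin intron, an EMCV IRES and the puromycin N-acetyltransferase gene, and the unit ends with a bovine growth hormone polyadenylation signal. Because the puromycin marker is translated from the same mRNA as the fusion, puromycin selection enriches for cells that also express the EGFP-tagged protein, which helps when making stable lines.

The stated purpose is expression of EGFP fused to catalytically dead p300 core, which would typically serve as an inactive control for an active p300 core construct in studies of histone acetylation and chromatin. EGFP allows expression and localisation to be followed by fluorescence. FRB could in principle permit rapamycin-induced dimerisation with an FKBP-tagged partner, but the record does not describe such a use.
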