Addgene plasmid #191763: EGFP-p300 (D1399Y)
Purpose: Expression of EGFP fused to catalytically dead core p300 histone acetyltransferase (D1399Y)
Depositing lab: Daniel Gerlich. Depositing organization: Institut fuer Molekulare Biotechnologie (IMBA). Publication: A mitotic chromatin phase transition prevents perforation by microtubules. Schneider MWG, Gibson BA, Otsuka S, Spicer MFD, Petrovic M, Blaukopf C, Langer CCH, Batty P, Nagaraju T, Doolittle LK, Rosen MK, Gerlich DW. Nature. 2022 Sep;609(7925):183-190. doi: 10.1038/s41586-022-05027-y. Epub 2022 Aug 3. PubMed 35922507.
Backbone
  Vector backbone: pIRESpuro2
  Backbone size w/o insert (bp): 4844
  Total vector size (bp): 7751
  Vector type: Mammalian Expression, Bacterial Expression
  Selectable markers: Puromycin
Growth in bacteria
  Bacterial resistance: Ampicillin, 100 μg/mL
  Growth temperature: 37°C
  Growth strain: DH5alpha
  Copy number: Unknown
Gene/Insert
  Gene/Insert name: FRB-EGFP-p300 core (D1399Y)
  Species: H. sapiens (human)
  Insert size (bp): 2907
  Mutation: catalytic D1399Y mutation in p300
  GenBank ID: NM_001429
  Entrez Gene: EP300 (a.k.a. KAT3B, MKHK2, RSTS2, p300)
  Promoter: EF1alpha
  Tag / fusion protein: EGFP (N-terminal of p300 core (D1399Y)) (N terminal on insert); FRB (N-terminal of EGFP) (N terminal on insert)
  Cloning method: Gibson Cloning
  Sequencing primers: 5′ TAAGTGCAGTAGTCGCCGTGAACGT; 3′ CATGCCCGCTTTTGAGA
Terms and licenses: Academic/Nonprofit Terms; Industry Terms: Not Available to Industry
How to cite: EGFP-p300 (D1399Y) was a gift from Daniel Gerlich (Addgene plasmid # 191763 ; http://n2t.net/addgene:191763 ; RRID:Addgene_191763)
